>Addgene plasmid #22316 | pRS403-PGAL1-strongSC_GFP | depositor full sequence | sequence record 45185 | pRS403-PGAL1-strongSC_GFP sequence 5791 bps
TCGCGCGTTTCGGTGATGACGGTGAAAACCTCTGACACATGCAGCTCCCGGAGACGGTCACAGCTTGTCT
GTAAGCGGATGCCGGGAGCAGACAAGCCCGTCAGGGCGCGTCAGCGGGTGTTGGCGGGTGTCGGGGCTGG
CTTAACTATGCGGCATCAGAGCAGATTGTACTGAGAGTGCACCATAAATTCCCGTTTTAAGAGCTTGGTG
AGCGCTAGGAGTCACTGCCAGGTATCGTTTGAACACGGCATTAGTCAGGGAAGTCATAACACAGTCCTTT
CCCGCAATTTTCTTTTTCTATTACTCTTGGCCTCCTCTAGTACACTCTATATTTTTTTATGCCTCGGTAA
TGATTTTCATTTTTTTTTTTCCCCTAGCGGATGACTCTTTTTTTTTCTTAGCGATTGGCATTATCACATA
ATGAATTATACATTATATAAAGTAATGTGATTTCTTCGAAGAATATACTAAAAAATGAGCAGGCAAGATA
AACGAAGGCAAAGATGACAGAGCAGAAAGCCCTAGTAAAGCGTATTACAAATGAAACCAAGATTCAGATT
GCGATCTCTTTAAAGGGTGGTCCCCTAGCGATAGAGCACTCGATCTTCCCAGAAAAAGAGGCAGAAGCAG
TAGCAGAACAGGCCACACAATCGCAAGTGATTAACGTCCACACAGGTATAGGGTTTCTGGACCATATGAT
ACATGCTCTGGCCAAGCATTCCGGCTGGTCGCTAATCGTTGAGTGCATTGGTGACTTACACATAGACGAC
CATCACACCACTGAAGACTGCGGGATTGCTCTCGGTCAAGCTTTTAAAGAGGCCCTACTGGCGCGTGGAG
TAAAAAGGTTTGGATCAGGATTTGCGCCTTTGGATGAGGCACTTTCCAGAGCGGTGGTAGATCTTTCGAA
CAGGCCGTACGCAGTTGTCGAACTTGGTTTGCAAAGGGAGAAAGTAGGAGATCTCTCTTGCGAGATGATC
CCGCATTTTCTTGAAAGCTTTGCAGAGGCTAGCAGAATTACCCTCCACGTTGATTGTCTGCGAGGCAAGA
ATGATCATCACCGTAGTGAGAGTGCGTTCAAGGCTCTTGCGGTTGCCATAAGAGAAGCCACCTCGCCCAA
TGGTACCAACGATGTTCCCTCCACCAAAGGTGTTCTTATGTAGTGACACCGATTATTTAAAGCTGCAGCA
TACGATATATATACATGTGTATATATGTATACCTATGAATGTCAGTAAGTATGTATACGAACAGTATGAT
ACTGAAGATGACAAGGTAATGCATCATTCTATACGTGTCATTCTGAACGAGGCGCGCTTTCCTTTTTTCT
TTTTGCTTTTTCTTTTTTTTTCTCTTGAACTCGACGGATCTATGCGGTGTGAAATACCGCACAGATGCGT
AAGGAGAAAATACCGCATCAGGAAATTGTAAACGTTAATATTTTGTTAAAATTCGCGTTAAATTTTTGTT
AAATCAGCTCATTTTTTAACCAATAGGCCGAAATCGGCAAAATCCCTTATAAATCAAAAGAATAGACCGA
GATAGGGT
[37 nt withheld, positions 1549-1585]
AAAGAACGTGGACTCCAACGTCAAAGG
[49 nt withheld, positions 1613-1661]
T
[91 nt withheld, positions 1663-1753]
G
[124 nt withheld, positions 1755-1878]
CGCGCCATTCGCCATTCAGGCTGCGCAACTGTTGGGAAGGGCGATCGGTGCGGGCCTCTTCGCTATTACG
CCAGCTGGCGAAAGGGGGATGTGCTGCAAGGCGATTAAGTTGGGTAACGCCAGGGTTTTCCCAGTCACGA
CGTTGTAAAACGACGGCCAGTGAGCGCGCGTAATACGACTCACTATAGGGCGAATTGGGTACCGGGCCCC
CCCTCGAGGTCGACGCCGCAGCTTGCAAATTAAAGCCTTCGAGCGTCCCAAAACCTTCTCAAGCAAGGTT
TTCAGTATAATGTTACATGCGTACACGCGTCTGTACAGAAAAAAAAGAAAAATTTGAAATATAAATAACG
TTCTTAATACTAACATAACTATAAAAAAATAAATAGGGACCTAGACTTCAGGTTGTCTAACTCCTTCCTT
TTCGGTTAGAGCGGATGTGGGGGGAGGGCGTGAATGTAAGCGTGACATAACTAATTACATGATGCGGCCC
TCTAGAAGACACGTGCTGAAGTCAAGTTTGAAGGTGATACCCTTGTTAATAGAATCGAGTTAAAAGGTAT
TGATTTTAAAGAAGATGGAAACATTCTTGGACACAAATTGGAATACAACTATAACTCACACAATGTATAC
ATCATGGCAGACAAACAAAAGAATGGAATCAAAGTTAACTTCAAAATTAGACACAACATTGAAGATGGAA
GCGTTCAACTAGCAGACCATTATCAACAAAATACTCCAATTGGCGATGGCCCTGTCCTTTTACCAGACAA
CGAATTCCTCTATCTTTACCAATTAGTTTCAATGTTTAGTAAGGTTTGAAAAAAGTTCCAACACACCTGA
TTTTCTCGAGGTTGTCTGGTAAAAGGACAGGGCCATCGCCAATTGGAGTATTTTGTTGATAATGGTCTGC
TAGTTGAACGCTTCCATCTTCAATGTTGTGTCTAATTTTGAAGTTAACTTTGATTCCATTCTTTTGTTTG
TCTGCCATGATGTATACATTGTGTGAGTTATAGTTGTATTCCAATTTGTGTCCAAGAATGTTTCCATCTT
CTTTAAAATCAATACCTTTTAACTCGATTCTATTAACAAGGGTATCACCTTCAAACTTGACTTCAGCACG
TGTCTCAGCTGCTAGTAGTCCGATCCGGGGTTTTTTCTCCTTGACGTTAAAGTATAGAGGTATATTAACA
ATTTTTTGTTGATACTTTTATTACATTTGAATAAGAAGTAATACAAACCGAAAATGTTGAAAGTATTAGT
TAAAGTGGTTATGCAGTTTTTGCATTTATATATCTGTTAATAGATCAAAAATCATCGCTTCGCTGATTAA
TTACCCCAGAAATAAGGCTAAAAAACTAATCGCATTATCATCCTATGGTTGTTAATTTGATTCGTTCATT
TGAAGGTTTGTGGGGCCAGGTTACTGCCAATTTTTCCTCTTCATAACCATAAAAGCTAGTATTGTAGAAT
CTTTATTGTTCGGAGCAGTGCGGCGCGAGGCACATCTGCGTTTCAGGAACGCGACCGGTGAAGACGAGGA
CGCACGGAGGAGAGTCTTCCTTCGGAGGGCTGTCACCCGCTCGGCGGCTTCTAATCCGTACTAGTGGATC
ATCCCCGCGGCCGCCACCGCGGTGGAGCTCCAGCTTTTGTTCCCTTTAGTGAGGGTTAATTGCGCGCTTG
GCGTAATCATGGTCATAGCTGTTTCCTGTGTGAAATTGTTATCCGCTCACAATTCCACACAACATAGGAG
CCGGAAGCATAAAGTGTAAAGCCTGGGGTGCCTAATGAGTGAGGTAACTCACATTAATTGCGTTGCGCTC
ACTGCCCGCTTTCCAGTCGGGAAACCTGTCGTGCCAGCTGCATTAATGAATCGGCCAACGCGCGGGGAGA
GGCGGTTTGCGTATTGGGCGCTCTTCCGCTTCCTCGCTCACTGACTCGCTGCGCTCGGTCGTTCGGCTGC
GGCGAGCGGTATCAGCTCACTCAAAGGCGGTAATACGGTTATCCACAGAATCAGGGGATAACGCAGGAAA
GAACATGTGAGCAAAAGGCCAGCAAAAGGCCAGGAACCGTAAAAAGGCCGCGTTGCTGGCGTTTTTCCAT
AGGCTCCGCCCCCCTGACGAGCATCACAAAAATCGACGCTCAAGTCAGAGGTGGCGAAACCCGACAGGAC
TATAAAGATACCAGGCGTTTCCCCCTGGAAGCTCCCTCGTGCGCTCTCCTGTTCCGACCCTGCCGCTTAC
CGGATACCTGTCCGCCTTTCTCCCTTCGGGAAGCGTGGCGCTTTCTCATAGCTCACGCTGTAGGTATCTC
AGTTCGGTGTAGGTCGTTCGCTCCAAGCTGGGCTGTGTGCACGAACCCCCCGTTCAGCCCGACCGCTGCG
CCTTATCCGGTAACTATCGTCTTGAGTCCAACCCGGTAAGACACGACTTATCGCCACTGGCAGCAGCCAC
TGGTAACAGGATTAGCAGAGCGAGGTATGTAGGCGGTGCTACAGAGTTCTTGAAGTGGTGGCCTAACTAC
GGCTACACTAGAAGGACAGTATTTGGTATCTGCGCTCTGCTGAAGCCAGTTACCTTCGGAAAAAGAGTTG
GTAGCTCTTGATCCGGCAAACAAACCACCGCTGGTAGCGGTGGTTTTTTTGTTTGCAAGCAGCAGATTAC
GCGCAGAAAAAAAGGATCTCAAGAAGATCCTTTGATCTTTTCTACGGGGTCTGACGCTCAGTGGAACGAA
AACTCACGTTAAGGGATTTTGGTCATGAGATTATCAAAAAGGATCTTCACCTAGATCCTTTTAAATTAAA
AATGAAGTTTTAAATCAATCTAAAGTATATATGAGTAAACTTGGTCTGACAGTTACCAATGCTTAATCAG
TGAGGCACCTATCTCAGCGATCTGTCTATTTCGTTCATCCATAGTTGCCTGACTCCCCGTCGTGTAGATA
ACTACGATACGGGAGGGCTTACCATCTGGCCCCAGTGCTGCAATGATACCGCGAGACCCACGCTCACCGG
CTCCAGATTTATCAGCAATAAACCAGCCAGCCGGAAGGGCCGAGCGCAGAAGTGGTCCTGCAACTTTATC
CGCCTCCATCCAGTCTATTAATTGTTGCCGGGAAGCTAGAGTAAGTAGTTCGCCAGTTAATAGTTTGCGC
AACGTTGTTGCCATTGCTACAGGCATCGTGGTGTCACGCTCGTCGTTTGGTATGGCTTCATTCAGCTCCG
GTTCCCAACGATCAAGGCGAGTTACATGATCCCCCATGTTGTGCAAAAAAGCGGTTAGCTCCTTCGGTCC
TCCGATCGTTGTCAGAAGTAAGTTGGCCGCAGTGTTATCACTCATGGTTATGGCAGCACTGCATAATTCT
CTTACTGTCATGCCATCCGTAAGATGCTTTTCTGTGACTGGTGAGTACTCAACCAAGTCATTCTGAGAAT
AGTGTATGCGGCGACCGAGTTGCTCTTGCCCGGCGTCAATACGGGATAATACCGCGCCACATAGCAGAAC
TTTAAAAGTGCTCATCATTGGAAAACGTTCTTCGGGGCGAAAACTCTCAAGGATCTTACCGCTGTTGAGA
TCCAGTTCGATGTAACCCACTCGTGCACCCAACTGATCTTCAGCATCTTTTACTTTCACCAGCGTTTCTG
GGTGAGCAAAAACAGGAAGGCAAAATGCCGCAAAAAAGGGAATAAGGGCGACACGGAAATGTTGAATACT
CATACTCTTCCTTTTTCAATATTATTGAAGCATTTATCAGGGTTATTGTCTCATGAGCGGATACATATTT
GAATGTATTTAGAAAAATAAACAAATAGGGGTTCCGCGCACATTTCCCCGAAAAGTGCCACCTGACGTCT
AAGAAACCATTATTATCATGACATTAACCTATAAAAATAGGCGTATCACGAGGCCCTTTCGTC
Features (pLannotate 1.2.2; 23 found; start..end, strand, type, name):
    137..186     +  misc_feature   bom (fragment): basis of mobility region from pBR322
    187..267     -  CDS            MRM1 (fragment): MRM1_YEAST - Also known as PET56 From Saccharomyces cerevisiae (strain ATCC 204508 / S288c) (Baker's yeast).
    317..503     +  promoter       HIS3 promoter: S. cerevisiae HIS3
    504..1163    +  CDS            HIS3: imidazoleglycerol-phosphate dehydratase, required for histidine biosynthesis; S. cerevisiae HIS3; yeast auxotrophic marker
   1371..1422    +  misc_feature   bom (fragment): basis of mobility region from pBR322
   1423..1878    -  rep_origin     f1 ori (sequence partly withheld): f1 bacteriophage origin of replication; arrow indicates direction of (+) strand synthesis
   1886..2041    -  CDS            lacZα (fragment): LacZα fragment of β-galactosidase; lacZ fragment
   2049..2067    +  promoter       T7 promoter: promoter for bacteriophage T7 RNA polymerase
   2076..2103    -  misc_feature   MCS (fragment): pBluescript multiple cloning site
   2113..2360    -  terminator     CYC1 terminator: S. cerevisiae CYC1; transcription terminator for CYC1
   2374..2691    +  CDS            10B (fragment): 10B is a fluorescent protein published in 1996, derived from Aequorea victoria.
   2729..3001    -  CDS            (3-F)Tyr-EGFP (fragment): (3-F)Tyr-EGFP is a basic (constitutively fluorescent) green fluorescent protein published in 2004, derived from Aequorea victoria.
   3035..3476    -  promoter       GAL1 promoter: S. cerevisiae GAL1; inducible promoter, regulated by Gal4
   3495..3518    -  misc_feature   MCS (fragment): pBluescript multiple cloning site
   3531..3549    -  promoter       T3 promoter: promoter for bacteriophage T3 RNA polymerase
   3594..3610    -  protein_bind   lac operator: The lac repressor binds to the lac operator to inhibit transcription in E. coli. This inhibition can be relieved by adding lactose or isopropyl-β-D-thiogalactopyranoside (IPTG). lac repressor encoded by lacI
   3618..3648    -  promoter       lac promoter: promoter for the E. coli lac operon
   3663..3684    -  protein_bind   CAP binding site: CAP binding activates transcription in the presence of cAMP. E. coli catabolite activator protein
   3697..3789    -  CDS            lacI (fragment): lac repressor; lacI; The lac repressor binds to the lac operator to inhibit transcription in E. coli. This inhibition can be relieved by adding lactose or isopropyl-β-D-thiogalactopyranoside (IPTG).
   3972..4560    -  rep_origin     ori: high-copy-number ColE1/pMB1/pBR322/pUC origin of replication
   4731..5591    -  CDS            AmpR: β-lactamase; bla; confers resistance to ampicillin, carbenicillin, and related antibiotics
   5592..5696    -  promoter       AmpR promoter: bla
   5791..35      +  CDS            rop (fragment) (across the origin): Rop protein, which maintains plasmids at low copy number; rop
