[The description below was written by a language model from this plasmid's Addgene catalogue record and pLannotate feature annotations shown in this document.]
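Description:
pRS403-PGAL1-strongSC_GFP is a yeast integrating expression plasmid built on the pRS403 backbone. It has no yeast replication origin or centromere among its annotated features, so it persists in Saccharomyces cerevisiae only after recombination into the genome, with selection through the HIS3 auxotrophic marker and its own promoter. In E. coli it is propagated through a high-copy ColE1/pUC-type origin and selected with ampicillin via the bla gene. An f1 origin and the pBluescript-derived lacZα/multiple cloning site region, flanked by T7 and T3 promoters, are also present. The plasmid is supplied in SURE cells, a strain commonly chosen to stabilise repeat-containing DNA, although the record does not give the reason.

The payload is a GFP silencing cassette named GFP-rad9-GFP, placed between NotI and SalI. According to the depositor, the GAL1 promoter, the silencing construct and the CYC1 terminator were moved together out of pYES2.1. The feature table shows two GFP-derived fragments in opposite orientations, separated by a short spacer that the depositor identifies as a rad9 intron loop. This unit lies downstream of the Gal4-regulated, galactose-inducible GAL1 promoter and upstream of the CYC1 terminator. Transcription should therefore yield an inverted-repeat RNA that folds into a hairpin with a double-stranded GFP stem, rather than a translatable fluorescent protein. The associated work concerns RNAi in budding yeast, and the construct fits use as an inducible source of dsRNA to trigger silencing of a GFP reporter. The "strong" in the name presumably marks it as a more potent silencing design, but the record does not define the term.
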