Addgene plasmid #22316: pRS403-PGAL1-strongSC_GFP
Depositing lab: David Bartel. Depositing organization: Whitehead Institute for Biomedical Research. Publication: RNAi in budding yeast. Drinnenberg IA, Weinberg DE, Xie KT, Mower JP, Wolfe KH, Fink GR, Bartel DP. Science. 2009 Oct 23;326(5952):544-550. doi: 10.1126/science.1176945. Epub 2009 Sep 10. PubMed 19745116.
Backbone
  Vector backbone: pRS403
  Backbone size w/o insert (bp): 4456
  Vector type: Yeast Expression ; Integrating plasmid
  Selectable markers: HIS3
Growth in bacteria
  Bacterial resistance: Ampicillin, 100 μg/mL
  Growth temperature: 37°C
  Growth strain: SURE
  Growth instructions: Provided in SURE cells (Stratagene)
  Copy number: Unknown
Gene/Insert
  Gene/Insert name: GFP-rad9-GFP
  Insert size (bp): 623
  Cloning method: Restriction Enzyme; 5′ cloning site NotI (not destroyed); 3′ cloning site SalI (not destroyed)
  Sequencing primers: 5′ T3; 3′ CYC1
Terms and licenses: Academic/Nonprofit Terms; Industry Terms: Not Available to Industry
Depositor comments: GAL1 promoter, GFP silencing construct and CYC1 terminator fragment was cloned out of pYES2.1 and into pRS403. The insert sequence can be found by clicking on the "View sequence" link. The rad9 intron loop is shown in upper case letters.
How to cite: pRS403-PGAL1-strongSC_GFP was a gift from David Bartel (Addgene plasmid # 22316 ; http://n2t.net/addgene:22316 ; RRID:Addgene_22316)
