>Addgene plasmid #22316 | pRS403-PGAL1-strongSC_GFP | depositor partial sequence | sequence record 45188 | Insert sequence with rad9 intron loop in upper case letters
AGACACGTGCTGAAGTCAAGTTTGAAGGTGATACCCTTGTTAATAGAATCGAGTTAAAAGGTATTGATTT
TAAAGAAGATGGAAACATTCTTGGACACAAATTGGAATACAACTATAACTCACACAATGTATACATCATG
GCAGACAAACAAAAGAATGGAATCAAAGTTAACTTCAAAATTAGACACAACATTGAAGATGGAAGCGTTC
AACTAGCAGACCATTATCAACAAAATACTCCAATTGGCGATGGCCCTGTCCTTTTACCAGACAACCTCGA
GAAAATCAGGTGTGTTGGAACTTTTTTCAAACCTTACTAAACATTGAAACTAATTGGTAAAGATAGAGGA
ATTCGTTGTCTGGTAAAAGGACAGGGCCATCGCCAATTGGAGTATTTTGTTGATAATGGTCTGCTAGTTG
AACGCTTCCATCTTCAATGTTGTGTCTAATTTTGAAGTTAACTTTGATTCCATTCTTTTGTTTGTCTGCC
ATGATGTATACATTGTGTGAGTTATAGTTGTATTCCAATTTGTGTCCAAGAATGTTTCCATCTTCTTTAA
AATCAATACCTTTTAACTCGATTCTATTAACAAGGGTATCACCTTCAAACTTGACTTCAGCACGTGTCT
