>Addgene plasmid #22316 | pRS403-PGAL1-strongSC_GFP | addgene partial sequence | sequence record 46398 | T7 5'-TAATACGACTCACTATAGGG-3'
CTTGCAAATTAAAGCCTTCGAGCGTCCCAAAACCTTCTCAAGCAAGGTTTTCAGTATAATGTTACATGCG
TACACGCGTCTGTACAGAAAAAAAAGAAAAATTTGAAATATAAATAACGTTCTTAATACTAACATAACTA
TAAAAAAATAAATAGGGACCTAGACTTCAGGTTGTCTAACTCCTTCCTTTTCGGTTAGAGCGGATGTGGG
GGGAGGGCGTGAATGTAAGCGTGACATAACTAATTACATGATGCGGCCCTCTAGAAGACACGTGCTGAAG
TCAAGTTTGAAGGTGA
