>Addgene plasmid #22316 | pRS403-PGAL1-strongSC_GFP | addgene partial sequence | sequence record 47908 | CYC1 5'-GCGTGAATGTAAGCGTGAC-3'
GTGCTGAAGTCAAGTTTGAAGGTGATACCCTTGTTAATAGAATCGAGTTAAAAGGTATTGATTTTAAAGA
AGATGGAAACATTCTTGGACACAAATTGGAATACAACTATAACTCACACAATGTATACATCATGGCAGAC
AAACAAAAGAATGGAATCAAAGTTAACTTCAAAATTAGACACAACATTGAAGATGGAAGCGTTCAACTAG
CAGACCATTATCAACAAAATACTCCAATTGGCGATGGCCCTGTCCTTTTACCAGACAACGAATTCCTCTA
TCNTTACCAATTAGTTTCAATGTTTAGTAAGGTTTGAAAAAAGTTCCAACACACCTGATTTTCTCGAG
